Addgene plasmid #49528: pSK+ chickBMPR-1B CA
Purpose: cloning vector for constitutively active chick BMP receptor 1B
Depositing lab: Lee Niswander & Peter ten Dijke. Depositing organization: Ludwig Institute For Cancer Research, Uppsala Branch. Publication: Expression of a constitutively active type I BMP receptor using a retroviral vector promotes the development of adrenergic cells in neural crest cultures. Varley JE, McPherson CE, Zou H, Niswander L, Maxwell GD. Dev Biol. 1998 Apr 1;196(1):107-18. 10.1006/dbio.1998.8853 PubMed 9527884.
Backbone
  Vector backbone: pBluescript SK+
  Backbone manufacturer: Stratagene
  Backbone size w/o insert (bp): 2959
  Total vector size (bp): 4500
  Vector type: Bacterial Expression
Growth in bacteria
  Bacterial resistance: Ampicillin, 100 μg/mL
  Growth temperature: 37°C
  Growth strain: DH5alpha
  Copy number: High Copy
Gene/Insert
  Gene/Insert name: BMPR-1B CA (alt names: rpk-1; BMPR-1B; alk-6)
  Species: G. gallus (chicken)
  Mutation: constitutively active mutation (Q203D); also P2A, M11V and S18G
  Entrez Gene: BMPR1B (a.k.a. RPK-1)
  Promoter: T3
  Cloning method: Restriction Enzyme; 5′ cloning site BamHI (not destroyed); 3′ cloning site EcoRI (not destroyed)
  Sequencing primers: 5′ T3; 3′ T7
Terms and licenses: Academic/Nonprofit Terms; Industry Terms: Not Available to Industry
Depositor comments: The BMPR-1B insert in this plasmid contains P2A, M11V and S18G mutations when compared to GenBank reference sequence NP_990463.1. These mutations are not a concern for the function of the plasmid, as described in the associated publication.
How to cite: pSK+ chickBMPR-1B CA was a gift from Lee Niswander & Peter ten Dijke (Addgene plasmid # 49528 ; http://n2t.net/addgene:49528 ; RRID:Addgene_49528)
