[The description below was written by a language model from this plasmid's Addgene catalogue record.]
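Description:
pSK+ chickBMPR-1B CA is a pBluescript SK+ phagemid (Stratagene backbone of about 2.96 kb, roughly 4.5 kb in total) carrying a constitutively active form of the chicken type I BMP receptor BMPR-1B, also known as ALK-6 or RPK-1. It is a high-copy plasmid maintained in E. coli under ampicillin selection. Although it is catalogued as a bacterial expression vector, its stated purpose is as a cloning vector that holds the receptor cDNA. No feature table is provided, so details of the backbone elements rest on the general properties of pBluescript, which carries a pUC-type origin, an f1 origin and a multiple cloning site flanked by T3 and T7 phage promoters.

The insert sits between BamHI (5′) and EcoRI (3′) sites, both preserved, so the coding region can be excised and moved into other vectors. The record lists T3 as the promoter, placing the cDNA in the sense orientation relative to T3. This would allow in vitro transcription of sense RNA from T3, with T7 reading the opposite strand. The key change is Q203D, which renders the receptor kinase constitutively active, so it signals without BMP ligand. The insert also differs from the GenBank reference protein at three N-terminal positions (P2A, M11V and S18G), which the depositors say do not affect function.

The associated publication used a retroviral vector to express a constitutively active type I BMP receptor in neural crest cultures, where it promoted adrenergic cell development. This plasmid therefore plausibly served as the source clone for such subcloning, though the record does not say so explicitly.
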