>Addgene plasmid #49528 | pSK+ chickBMPR-1B CA | addgene partial sequence | sequence record 76022 | T3 5'-GCAATTAACCCTCACTAAAGG-3'
CCATGGCCTTGCTAAGCTCCAGCAAGTTGAGCGTGGAGAGCAGAAAAGAAGATGGTGAGGGCACAGCACC
TGCCCCTCCACAGAAGAAGCTGTCATGTCAGTGCCACCACCATTGTCCTGAGGACTCAGTCAACAGCACC
TGCAGCACTGATGGCTACTGCTTCACCATAATAGAAGAAGATGATTCTGGTGGACATTTGGTCACCAAAG
GATGTCTAGGATTAGAGGGCTCGGACTTCCAGTGTCGGGACACTCCTATTCCACACCAAAGAAGATCTAT
TGAATGCTGCACAGGCCAAGATTACTGTAACAAACATCTTCACCCAACGCTGCCACCACTGAAAAATCGA
GACTTTGCTGAAGGAAACATTCACCATAAGGCCCTGCTGATCTCGGTGACTGTCTGTAGTATACTACTGG
TGCTTATCATCATATTCTGCTACTTCAGGTACAAGCGGCAAGAAGCCAGGCCCCGCTACAGCATCGGGCT
GGAGCAGGACGAGACCTACATTCCCCCTGGAGAATCCCTGAAGGATCTGATCGAGCAGTCCCAGAGCTCA
GGCAGCGGCTCCGGGCTCCCTCTCCTGGTTCAAAGGACCATAGCAAAAGACATTCAGATGGTAAAACAGA
TTGGAAAAGGTCGCTATGGGGAAGTCTGGATGGGAAAGTGGCGTGGCGA
