>Addgene plasmid #49528 | pSK+ chickBMPR-1B CA | addgene partial sequence | sequence record 76946 | lac-promoter 5'-CACTTTATGCTTCCGGCTCG-3'
CTAGAACTAGTGGATCCATGGCCTTGCTAAGCTCCAGCAAGTTGAGCGTGGAGAGCAGAAAAGAAGATGG
TGAGGGCACAGCACCTGCCCCTCCACAGAAGAAGCTGTCATGTCAGTGCCACCACCATTGTCCTGAGGAC
TCAGTCAACAGCACCTGCAGCACTGATGGCTACTGCTTCACCATAATAGAAGAAGATGATTCTGGTGGAC
ATTTGGTCACCAAAGGATGTCTAGGATTAGAGGGCTCGGACTTCCAGTGTCGGGACACTCCTATTCCACA
CCAAAGAAGATCTATTGAATGCTGCACAGGCCAAGATTACTGTAACAAACATCTTCACCCAACGCTGCCA
CCACTGAAAAATCGAGACTTTGCTGAAGGAAACATTCACCATAAGGCCCTGCTGATCTCGGTGACTGTCT
GTAGTATACTACTGGTGCTTATCATCATATTCTGCTACTTCAGGTACAAGCGGCAAGAAGCCAGGCCCCG
CTACAGCATCGGGCTGGAGCAGGACGAGACCTACATTCCCCCTGGAGAATCCCTGAAGGATCTGATCGAG
CAGTCCCAGAGCTCAGGCAGCGGCTCCGGGCTCCCTCTCCTGGTTCAAAGGACCATAGCAAAAGACATTC
AGATGGTAAAACAGATTGGAAAAGGTCGCTATGGGGAAGTCTGGATGGGAAAGTGGCGTGGCGAAAAGGT
AGCTGTCAAAGTGTTTTTTACCACGGA
